>Addgene plasmid #77256 | GUCY2F gRNA (BRDN0001145320) | addgene full sequence | sequence record 187408 | Addgene Assembled Sequence
CCCGGGTGCAAAGATGGATAAAGTTTTAAACAGAGAGGAATCTTTGCAGCTAATGGACCTTCTAGGTCTT
GAAAGGAGTGGGAATTGGCTCCGGTGCCCGTCAGTGGGCAGAGCGCACATCGCCCACAGTCCCCGAGAAG
TTGGGGGGAGGGGTCGGCAATTGATCCGGTGCCTAGAGAAGGTGGCGCGGGGTAAACTGGGAAAGTGATG
TCGTGTACTGGCTCCGCCTTTTTCCCGAGGGTGGGGGAGAACCGTATATAAGTGCAGTAGTCGCCGTGAA
CGTTCTTTTTCGCAACGGGTTTGCCGCCAGAACACAGGTAAGTGCCGTGTGTGGTTCCCGCGGGCCTGGC
CTCTTTACGGGTTATGGCCCTTGCGTGCCTTGAATTACTTCCACCTGGCTGCAGTACGTGATTCTTGATC
CCGAGCTTCGGGTTGGAAGTGGGTGGGAGAGTTCGAGGCCTTGCGCTTAAGGAGCCCCTTCGCCTCGTGC
TTGAGTTGAGGCCTGGCCTGGGCGCTGGGGCCGCCGCGTGCGAATCTGGTGGCACCTTCGCGCCTGTCTC
GCTGCTTTCGATAAGTCTCTAGCCATTTAAAATTTTTGATGACCTGCTGCGACGCTTTTTTTCTGGCAAG
ATAGTCTTGTAAATGCGGGCCAAGATCTGCACACTGGTATTTCGGTTTTTGGGGCCGCGGGCGGCGACGG
GGCCCGTGCGTCCCAGCGCACATGTTCGGCGAGGCGGGGCCTGCGAGCGCGGCCACCGAGAATCGGACGG
GGGTAGTCTCAAGCTGGCCGGCCTGCTCTGGTGCCTGGCCTCGCGCCGCCGTGTATCGCCCCGCCCTGGG
CGGCAAGGCTGGCCCGGTCGGCACCAGTTGCGTGAGCGGAAAGATGGCCGCTTCCCGGCCCTGCTGCAGG
GAGCTCAAAATGGAGGACGCGGCGCTCGGGAGAGCGGGCGGGTGAGTCACCCACACAAAGGAAAAGGGCC
TTTCCGTCCTCAGCCGTCGCTTCATGTGACTCCACGGAGTACCGGGCGCCGTCCAGGCACCTCGATTAGT
TCTCGAGCTTTTGGAGTACGTCGTCTTTAGGTTGGGGGGAGGGGTTTTATGCGATGGAGTTTCCCCACAC
TGAGTGGGTGGAGACTGAAGTTAGGCCAGCTTGGCACTTGATGTAATTCTCCTTGGAATTTGCCCTTTTT
GAGTTTGGATCTTGGTTCATTCTCAAGCCTCAGACAGTGGTTCAAAGTTTTTTTCTTCCATTTCAGGTGT
CGTGACGTACGGCCACCATGACCGAGTACAAGCCCACGGTGCGCCTCGCCACCCGCGACGACGTCCCCAG
GGCCGTACGCACCCTCGCCGCCGCGTTCGCCGACTACCCCGCCACGCGCCACACCGTCGATCCGGACCGC
CACATCGAGCGGGTCACCGAGCTGCAAGAACTCTTCCTCACGCGCGTCGGGCTCGACATCGGCAAGGTGT
GGGTCGCGGACGACGGCGCCGCCGTGGCGGTCTGGACCACGCCGGAGAGCGTCGAAGCGGGGGCGGTGTT
CGCCGAGATCGGCCCGCGCATGGCCGAGTTGAGCGGTTCCCGGCTGGCCGCGCAGCAACAGATGGAAGGC
CTCCTGGCGCCGCACCGGCCCAAGGAGCCCGCGTGGTTCCTGGCCACCGTCGGAGTCTCGCCCGACCACC
AGGGCAAGGGTCTGGGCAGCGCCGTCGTGCTCCCCGGAGTGGAGGCGGCCGAGCGCGCCGGGGTGCCCGC
CTTCCTGGAGACCTCCGCGCCCCGCAACCTCCCCTTCTACGAGCGGCTCGGCTTCACCGTCACCGCCGAC
GTCGAGGTGCCCGAAGGACCGCGCACCTGGTGCATGACCCGCAAGCCCGGTGCCTGAACGCGTTAAGTCG
ACAATCAACCTCTGGATTACAAAATTTGTGAAAGATTGACTGGTATTCTTAACTATGTTGCTCCTTTTAC
GCTATGTGGATACGCTGCTTTAATGCCTTTGTATCATGCTATTGCTTCCCGTATGGCTTTCATTTTCTCC
TCCTTGTATAAATCCTGGTTGCTGTCTCTTTATGAGGAGTTGTGGCCCGTTGTCAGGCAACGTGGCGTGG
TGTGCACTGTGTTTGCTGACGCAACCCCCACTGGTTGGGGCATTGCCACCACCTGTCAGCTCCTTTCCGG
GACTTTCGCTTTCCCCCTCCCTATTGCCACGGCGGAACTCATCGCCGCCTGCCTTGCCCGCTGCTGGACA
GGGGCTCGGCTGTTGGGCACTGACAATTCCGTGGTGTTGTCGGGGAAATCATCGTCCTTTCCTTGGCTGC
TCGCCTGTGTTGCCACCTGGATTCTGCGCGGGACGTCCTTCTGCTACGTCCCTTCGGCCCTCAATCCAGC
GGACCTTCCTTCCCGCGGCCTGCTGCCGGCTCTGCGGCCTCTTCCGCGTCTTCGCCTTCGCCCTCAGACG
AGTCGGATCTCCCTTTGGGCCGCCTCCCCGCGTCGACTTTAAGACCAATGACTTACAAGGCAGCTGTAGA
TCTTAGCCACTTTTTAAAAGAAAAGGGGGGACTGGAAGGGCTAATTCACTCCCAACGAAGACAAGATCTG
CTTTTTGCTTGTACTGGGTCTCTCTGGTTAGACCAGATCTGAGCCTGGGAGCTCTCTGGCTAACTAGGGA
ACCCACTGCTTAAGCCTCAATAAAGCTTGCCTTGAGTGCTTCAAGTAGTGTGTGCCCGTCTGTTGTGTGA
CTCTGGTAACTAGAGATCCCTCAGACCCTTTTAGTCAGTGTGGAAAATCTCTAGCAGTACGTATAGTAGT
TCATGTCATCTTATTATTCAGTATTTATAACTTGCAAAGAAATGAATATCAGAGAGTGAGAGGAACTTGT
TTATTGCAGCTTATAATGGTTACAAATAAAGCAATAGCATCACAAATTTCACAAATAAAGCATTTTTTTC
ACTGCATTCTAGTTGTGGTTTGTCCAAACTCATCAATGTATCTTATCATGTCTGGCTCTAGCTATCCCGC
CCCTAACTCCGCCCATCCCGCCCCTAACTCCGCCCAGTTCCGCCCATTCTCCGCCCCATGGCTGACTAAT
TTTTTTTATTTATGCAGAGGCCGAGGCCGCCTCGGCCTCTGAGCTATTCCAGAAGTAGTGAGGAGGCTTT
TTTGGAGGCCTAGGGACGTACCCAATTCGCCCTATAGTGAGTCGTATTACGCGCGCTCACTGGCCGTCGT
TTTACAACGTCGTGACTGGGAAAACCCTGGCGTTACCCAACTTAATCGCCTTGCAGCACATCCCCCTTTC
GCCAGCTGGCGTAATAGCGAAGAGGCCCGCACCGATCGCCCTTCCCAACAGTTGCGCAGCCTGAATGGCG
AATGGG
[124 nt withheld, positions 3367-3490]
C
[91 nt withheld, positions 3492-3582]
A
[49 nt withheld, positions 3584-3632]
CCTTTGACGTTGGAGTCCACGTTCTTT
[37 nt withheld, positions 3660-3696]
ACCCTATCTCGGTCTATTCTTTTGATTTATAAGGGATTTTGCCGATTTCGGCCTATTGGTTAAAAAATGA
GCTGATTTAACAAAAATTTAACGCGAATTTTAACAAAATATTAACGCTTACAATTTAGGTGGCACTTTTC
GGGGAAATGTGCGCGGAACCCCTATTTGTTTATTTTTCTAAATACATTCAAATATGTATCCGCTCATGAG
ACAATAACCCTGATAAATGCTTCAATAATATTGAAAAAGGAAGAGTATGAGTATTCAACATTTCCGTGTC
GCCCTTATTCCCTTTTTTGCGGCATTTTGCCTTCCTGTTTTTGCTCACCCAGAAACGCTGGTGAAAGTAA
AAGATGCTGAAGATCAGTTGGGTGCACGAGTGGGTTACATCGAACTGGATCTCAACAGCGGTAAGATCCT
TGAGAGTTTTCGCCCCGAAGAACGTTTTCCAATGATGAGCACTTTTAAAGTTCTGCTATGTGGCGCGGTA
TTATCCCGTATTGACGCCGGGCAAGAGCAACTCGGTCGCCGCATACACTATTCTCAGAATGACTTGGTTG
AGTACTCACCAGTCACAGAAAAGCATCTTACGGATGGCATGACAGTAAGAGAATTATGCAGTGCTGCCAT
AACCATGAGTGATAACACTGCGGCCAACTTACTTCTGACAACGATCGGAGGACCGAAGGAGCTAACCGCT
TTTTTGCACAACATGGGGGATCATGTAACTCGCCTTGATCGTTGGGAACCGGAGCTGAATGAAGCCATAC
CAAACGACGAGCGTGACACCACGATGCCTGTAGCAATGGCAACAACGTTGCGCAAACTATTAACTGGCGA
ACTACTTACTCTAGCTTCCCGGCAACAATTAATAGACTGGATGGAGGCGGATAAAGTTGCAGGACCACTT
CTGCGCTCGGCCCTTCCGGCTGGCTGGTTTATTGCTGATAAATCTGGAGCCGGTGAGCGTGGGTCTCGCG
GTATCATTGCAGCACTGGGGCCAGATGGTAAGCCCTCCCGTATCGTAGTTATCTACACGACGGGGAGTCA
GGCAACTATGGATGAACGAAATAGACAGATCGCTGAGATAGGTGCCTCACTGATTAAGCATTGGTAACTG
TCAGACCAAGTTTACTCATATATACTTTAGATTGATTTAAAACTTCATTTTTAATTTAAAAGGATCTAGG
TGAAGATCCTTTTTGATAATCTCATGACCAAAATCCCTTAACGTGAGTTTTCGTTCCACTGAGCGTCAGA
CCCCGTAGAAAAGATCAAAGGATCTTCTTGAGATCCTTTTTTTCTGCGCGTAATCTGCTGCTTGCAAACA
AAAAAACCACCGCTACCAGCGGTGGTTTGTTTGCCGGATCAAGAGCTACCAACTCTTTTTCCGAAGGTAA
CTGGCTTCAGCAGAGCGCAGATACCAAATACTGTTCTTCTAGTGTAGCCGTAGTTAGGCCACCACTTCAA
GAACTCTGTAGCACCGCCTACATACCTCGCTCTGCTAATCCTGTTACCAGTGGCTGCTGCCAGTGGCGAT
AAGTCGTGTCTTACCGGGTTGGACTCAAGACGATAGTTACCGGATAAGGCGCAGCGGTCGGGCTGAACGG
GGGGTTCGTGCACACAGCCCAGCTTGGAGCGAACGACCTACACCGAACTGAGATACCTACAGCGTGAGCT
ATGAGAAAGCGCCACGCTTCCCGAAGGGAGAAAGGCGGACAGGTATCCGGTAAGCGGCAGGGTCGGAACA
GGAGAGCGCACGAGGGAGCTTCCAGGGGGAAACGCCTGGTATCTTTATAGTCCTGTCGGGTTTCGCCACC
TCTGACTTGAGCGTCGATTTTTGTGATGCTCGTCAGGGGGGCGGAGCCTATGGAAAAACGCCAGCAACGC
GGCCTTTTTACGGTTCCTGGCCTTTTGCTGGCCTTTTGCTCACATGTTCTTTCCTGCGTTATCCCCTGAT
TCTGTGGATAACCGTATTACCGCCTTTGAGTGAGCTGATACCGCTCGCCGCAGCCGAACGACCGAGCGCA
GCGAGTCAGTGAGCGAGGAAGCGGAAGAGCGCCCAATACGCAAACCGCCTCTCCCCGCGCGTTGGCCGAT
TCATTAATGCAGCTGGCACGACAGGTTTCCCGACTGGAAAGCGGGCAGTGAGCGCAACGCAATTAATGTG
AGTTAGCTCACTCATTAGGCACCCCAGGCTTTACACTTTATGCTTCCGGCTCGTATGTTGTGTGGAATTG
TGAGCGGATAACAATTTCACACAGGAAACAGCTATGACCATGATTACGCCAAGCGCGCAATTAACCCTCA
CTAAAGGGAACAAAAGCTGGAGCTGCAAGCTTAATGTAGTCTTATGCAATACTCTTGTAGTCTTGCAACA
TGGTAACGATGAGTTAGCAACATGCCTTACAAGGAGAGAAAAAGCACCGTGCATGCCGATTGGTGGAAGT
AAGGTGGTACGATCGTGCCTTATTAGGAAGGCAACAGACGGGTCTGACATGGATTGGACGAACCACTGAA
TTGCCGCATTGCAGAGATATTGTATTTAAGTGCCTAGCTCGATACATAAACGGGTCTCTCTGGTTAGACC
AGATCTGAGCCTGGGAGCTCTCTGGCTAACTAGGGAACCCACTGCTTAAGCCTCAATAAAGCTTGCCTTG
AGTGCTTCAAGTAGTGTGTGCCCGTCTGTTGTGTGACTCTGGTAACTAGAGATCCCTCAGACCCTTTTAG
TCAGTGTGGAAAATCTCTAGCAGTGGCGCCCGAACAGGGACTTGAAAGCGAAAGGGAAACCAGAGGAGCT
CTCTCGACGCAGGACTCGGCTTGCTGAAGCGCGCACGGCAAGAGGCGAGGGGCGGCGACTGGTGAGTACG
CCAAAAATTTTGACTAGCGGAGGCTAGAAGGAGAGAGATGGGTGCGAGAGCGTCAGTATTAAGCGGGGGA
GAATTAGATCGCGATGGGAAAAAATTCGGTTAAGGCCAGGGGGAAAGAAAAAATATAAATTAAAACATAT
AGTATGGGCAAGCAGGGAGCTAGAACGATTCGCAGTTAATCCTGGCCTGTTAGAAACATCAGAAGGCTGT
AGACAAATACTGGGACAGCTACAACCATCCCTTCAGACAGGATCAGAAGAACTTAGATCATTATATAATA
CAGTAGCAACCCTCTATTGTGTGCATCAAAGGATAGAGATAAAAGACACCAAGGAAGCTTTAGACAAGAT
AGAGGAAGAGCAAAACAAAAGTAAGACCACCGCACAGCAAGCGGCCGCTGATCTTCAGACCTGGAGGAGG
AGATATGAGGGACAATTGGAGAAGTGAATTATATAAATATAAAGTAGTAAAAATTGAACCATTAGGAGTA
GCACCCACCAAGGCAAAGAGAAGAGTGGTGCAGAGAGAAAAAAGAGCAGTGGGAATAGGAGCTTTGTTCC
TTGGGTTCTTGGGAGCAGCAGGAAGCACTATGGGCGCAGCGTCAATGACGCTGACGGTACAGGCCAGACA
ATTATTGTCTGGTATAGTGCAGCAGCAGAACAATTTGCTGAGGGCTATTGAGGCGCAACAGCATCTGTTG
CAACTCACAGTCTGGGGCATCAAGCAGCTCCAGGCAAGAATCCTGGCTGTGGAAAGATACCTAAAGGATC
AACAGCTCCTGGGGATTTGGGGTTGCTCTGGAAAACTCATTTGCACCACTGCTGTGCCTTGGAATGCTAG
TTGGAGTAATAAATCTCTGGAACAGATTTGGAATCACACGACCTGGATGGAGTGGGACAGAGAAATTAAC
AATTACACAAGCTTAATACACTCCTTAATTGAAGAATCGCAAAACCAGCAAGAAAAGAATGAACAAGAAT
TATTGGAATTAGATAAATGGGCAAGTTTGTGGAATTGGTTTAACATAACAAATTGGCTGTGGTATATAAA
ATTATTCATAATGATAGTAGGAGGCTTGGTAGGTTTAAGAATAGTTTTTGCTGTACTTTCTATAGTGAAT
AGAGTTAGGCAGGGATATTCACCATTATCGTTTCAGACCCACCTCCCAACCCCGAGGGGACCCAGAGAGG
GCCTATTTCCCATGATTCCTTCATATTTGCATATACGATACAAGGCTGTTAGAGAGATAATTAGAATTAA
TTTGACTGTAAACACAAAGATATTAGTACAAAATACGTGACGTAGAAAGTAATAATTTCTTGGGTAGTTT
GCAGTTTTAAAATTATGTTTTAAAATGGACTATCATATGCTTACCGTAACTTGAAAGTATTTCGATTTCT
TGGCTTTATATATCTTGTGGAAAGGACGAAACACCGTGGAGCTGCTACGTTTCGGAGTTTTAGAGCTAGA
AATAGCAAGTTAAAATAAGGCTAGTCCGTTATCAACTTGAAAAAGTGGCACCGAGTCGGTGCTTTTTTAA
GCTTGGCGTAACTAGATCTTGAGACAAATGGCAGTATTCATCCACAATTTTAAAAGAAAAGGGGGGATTG
GGGGGTACAGTGCAGGGGAAAGAATAGTAGACATAATAGCAACAGACATACAAACTAAAGAATTACAAAA
ACAAATTACAAAAATTCAAAATTTTCGGGTTTATTACAGGGACAGCAGAGATCCACTTTGGCGCCGGCTC
GAGGGGG
Features (pLannotate 1.2.2; 29 found; start..end, strand, type, name):
     14..80      +  CDS            small t antigen (fragment): SV40 (simian virus 40) small t antigen
    106..317     +  promoter       EF-1α core promoter: core promoter for human elongation factor EF-1α
    318..1256    +  intron         EF-1α intron A: intron upstream of the start codon of human EF-1α
   1278..1877    +  CDS            PuroR (fragment): puromycin N-acetyltransferase; pac from Streptomyces; confers resistance to puromycin
   1893..2481    +  misc_feature   WPRE: woodchuck hepatitis virus posttranscriptional regulatory element
   2532..2551    +  misc_feature   cPPT/CTS (fragment): central polypurine tract and central termination sequence of HIV-1
   2553..2786    +  LTR            3' LTR (ΔU3): self-inactivating 3' long terminal repeat (LTR) from HIV-1
   2864..2985    +  polyA_signal   SV40 poly(A) signal: SV40 polyadenylation signal
   3025..3160    +  rep_origin     SV40 ori: SV40 origin of replication
   3181..3199    -  promoter       T7 promoter: promoter for bacteriophage T7 RNA polymerase
   3207..3362    +  CDS            lacZα (fragment): LacZα fragment of β-galactosidase; lacZ fragment
   3367..3795    +  rep_origin     f1 ori (sequence partly withheld): f1 bacteriophage origin of replication; arrow indicates direction of (+) strand synthesis
   3848..3952    +  promoter       AmpR promoter: bla
   3953..4813    +  CDS            AmpR: β-lactamase; bla; confers resistance to ampicillin, carbenicillin, and related antibiotics
   4984..5572    +  rep_origin     ori: high-copy-number ColE1/pMB1/pBR322/pUC origin of replication
   5755..5847    +  CDS            lacI (fragment): lac repressor; lacI; The lac repressor binds to the lac operator to inhibit transcription in E. coli. This inhibition can be relieved by adding lactose or isopropyl-β-D-thiogalactopyranoside (IPTG).
   5860..5881    +  protein_bind   CAP binding site: CAP binding activates transcription in the presence of cAMP. E. coli catabolite activator protein
   5896..5926    +  promoter       lac promoter: promoter for the E. coli lac operon
   5934..5950    +  protein_bind   lac operator: The lac repressor binds to the lac operator to inhibit transcription in E. coli. This inhibition can be relieved by adding lactose or isopropyl-β-D-thiogalactopyranoside (IPTG). lac repressor encoded by lacI
   5995..6013    +  promoter       T3 promoter: promoter for bacteriophage T3 RNA polymerase
   6041..6267    +  promoter       RSV promoter: Rous sarcoma virus enhancer/promoter
   6268..6448    +  LTR            5' LTR (truncated): truncated 5' long terminal repeat (LTR) from HIV-1
   6495..6620    +  misc_feature   HIV-1 Ψ: packaging signal of human immunodeficiency virus type 1
   6604..6967    +  CDS            HIV-1 gag (fragment): gag protein from human immunodeficiency virus 1; gag
   7113..7346    +  misc_feature   RRE: The Rev response element (RRE) of HIV-1 allows for Rev-dependent mRNA export from the nucleus to the cytoplasm.
   7723..7749    +  CDS            Rev (fragment): human immunodeficiency virus 1 (HIV-1) Rev protein; rev; enhances nuclear export of unspliced and incompletely spliced viral mRNAs
   7753..7993    +  promoter       U6 promoter: RNA polymerase III promoter for human U6 snRNA
   8023..8098    +  misc_RNA       gRNA scaffold: guide RNA scaffold for the Streptococcus pyogenes CRISPR/Cas9 system
   8154..8271    +  misc_feature   cPPT/CTS: central polypurine tract and central termination sequence of HIV-1
