[The description below was written by a language model from this plasmid's Addgene catalogue record and pLannotate feature annotations shown in this document.]
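Description:
GUCY2F gRNA (BRDN0001145320) is a third-generation lentiviral guide RNA plasmid built on the lentiGuide-Puro backbone and designed to target the human GUCY2F gene (also known as RETGC-2 or GC-F), with the guide designed against a single RefSeq transcript. It is propagated in E. coli as a high-copy plasmid through a ColE1/pUC-type origin with ampicillin selection (AmpR, β-lactamase). The backbone also carries an f1 origin, an SV40 origin and poly(A) signal, and remnants of lac-region cloning sequences.

The lentiviral transfer cassette begins with an RSV promoter fused to a truncated HIV-1 5' LTR, which makes genomic RNA production Tat-independent. This is followed by the Ψ packaging signal with a partial gag sequence, and the RRE for Rev-dependent nuclear export. Within the provirus, a human U6 RNA polymerase III promoter drives the 20-nt GUCY2F spacer joined to the Streptococcus pyogenes Cas9 gRNA scaffold. A cPPT/CTS element sits downstream of the scaffold to aid nuclear import. A separate EF-1α core promoter with its intron A expresses puromycin N-acetyltransferase, allowing puromycin selection of transduced mammalian cells. WPRE then enhances transcript expression, and the cassette ends in a self-inactivating ΔU3 3' LTR.

The plasmid does not encode Cas9, so it must be used with a separate Cas9 vector or in cells that already express Cas9. Packaging functions are also not present on the plasmid and must be supplied in trans. It belongs to a human kinome gRNA collection that uses optimized sgRNA design rules, and it is intended for CRISPR-Cas9 knockout of GUCY2F in human cells.
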