Addgene plasmid #77256: GUCY2F gRNA (BRDN0001145320)
Purpose: 3rd generation lentiviral gRNA plasmid targeting human GUCY2F
Depositing lab: John Doench & David Root. Depositing organization: Broad Institute. Publication: Optimized sgRNA design to maximize activity and minimize off-target effects of CRISPR-Cas9. Doench JG, Fusi N, Sullender M, Hegde M, Vaimberg EW, Donovan KF, Smith I, Tothova Z, Wilen C, Orchard R, Virgin HW, Listgarten J, Root DE. Nat Biotechnol. 2016 Jan 18. doi: 10.1038/nbt.3437. PubMed 26780180.
Backbone
  Vector backbone: lentiGuide-Puro
  Backbone manufacturer: Zhang Lab (Addgene plasmid # 52963)
  Vector type: Mammalian Expression, Lentiviral, CRISPR
  Selectable markers: Puromycin
Growth in bacteria
  Bacterial resistance: Ampicillin, 100 μg/mL
  Growth temperature: 37°C
  Growth strain: DH5alpha
  Copy number: High Copy
Gene/Insert
  Gene/Insert name: GUCY2F (alt names: GUCY2F; NM_001522.2)
  gRNA/shRNA sequence: TGGAGCTGCTACGTTTCGGA
  Species: H. sapiens (human)
  Entrez Gene: GUCY2F (a.k.a. CYGF, GC-F, GUC2DL, GUC2F, RETGC-2, ROS-GC2)
  Promoter: hU6
  Cloning method: Unknown
  Sequencing primers: 5′ U6-F; 3′ pS2-R
Terms and licenses: Academic/Nonprofit Terms; Industry Terms: Not Available to Industry
Depositor comments: The gRNA was designed to target the following Genbank reference sequence(s): NM_001522.2. Note that this plasmid does NOT contain Cas9. It should be used in conjunction with lentiCas9-Blast (Addgene #52962) or otherwise with cell lines already expressing Cas9. Browse the full kinome gRNA library at http://www.addgene.org/pooled-library/broadgpp-human-kinome/ or visit http://www.broadinstitute.org/rnai/public/ for detailed protocols and information.
How to cite: GUCY2F gRNA (BRDN0001145320) was a gift from John Doench & David Root (Addgene plasmid # 77256 ; http://n2t.net/addgene:77256 ; RRID:Addgene_77256)
