>Addgene plasmid #77256 | GUCY2F gRNA (BRDN0001145320) | depositor partial sequence | sequence record 144716 | Target Sequence
TGGAGCTGCTACGTTTCGGA
