>Addgene plasmid #77256 | GUCY2F gRNA (BRDN0001145320) | addgene partial sequence | sequence record 187407 | hU6-F
GAAAGTAATAATTTCTTGGGTAGTTTGCAGTTTTAAAATTATGTTTTAAAATGGACTATCATATGCTTAC
CGTAACTTGAAAGTATTTCGATTTCTTGGCTTTATATATCTTGTGGAAAGGACGAAACACCGTGGAGCTG
CTACGTTTCGGAGTTTTAGAGCTAGAAATAGCAAGTTAAAATAAGGCTAGTCCGTTATCAACTTGAAAAA
GTGGCACCGAGTCGGTGCTTTTTTAAGCTTGGCGTAACTAGATCTTGAGACAAATGGCAGTATTCATCCA
CAATTTTAAAAGAAAAGGGGGGATTGGGGGGTACAGTGCAGGGGAAAGAATAGTAGACATAATAGCAACA
GACATACAAACTAAAGAATTACAAAAACAAATTACAAAAATTCAAAATTTTCGGGTTTATTACAGGGACA
GCAGAGATCCACTTTGGCGCCGGCTCGAGGGGGCCCGGGTGCAAAGATGGATAAAGTTTTAAACAGAGAG
GAATCTTTGCAGCTAATGGACCTTCTAGGTCTTGAAAGGAGTGGGAATTGGCTCCGGTGCCCGTCAGTGG
GCAGAGCGCA
